LOCUS       Exported 1121 bp ds-DNA linear SYN 05-JUN-2021
DEFINITION  synthetic linear DNA
ACCESSION   .
VERSION     .
KEYWORDS    pGEX4T-1_OCT4_T234E_S235E
SOURCE      synthetic DNA construct
  ORGANISM  synthetic DNA construct
REFERENCE   1 (bases 1 to 1121)
  AUTHORS   Brumbaugh J, Hou Z, Russell JD, Howden SE, Yu P, Ledvina AR, Coon
            JJ, Thomson JA
  TITLE     Phosphorylation regulates human OCT4.
  JOURNAL   Proc Natl Acad Sci U S A. 2012 May 8;109(19):7162-8. Epub 2012 Apr
            2.
  PUBMED    22474382
REFERENCE   2 (bases 1 to 1121)
  AUTHORS   .
  TITLE     Direct Submission
  JOURNAL   Exported Jun 5, 2021 from SnapGene Server 1.1.58
            http://www.snapgene.com
FEATURES             Location/Qualifiers
     source          1..1121
                     /organism="synthetic DNA construct"
                     /mol_type="other DNA"
     CDS             4..24
                     /codon_start=1
                     /product="tobacco etch virus (TEV) protease recognition and
                     cleavage site"
                     /label=TEV site
                     /translation="ENLYFQG"
ORIGIN
        1 atggaaaact tgtatttcca gggccatatg gctagcgcgg gacacctggc ttcggatttc
       61 gccttctcgc cccctccagg tggtggaggt gatgggccag gggggccgga gccgggctgg
      121 gttgatcctc ggacctggct aagcttccaa ggccctcctg gagggccagg aatcgggccg
      181 ggggttgggc caggctctga ggtgtggggg attcccccat gccccccgcc gtatgagttc
      241 tgtgggggga tggcgtactg tgggccccag gttggagtgg ggctagtgcc ccaaggcggc
      301 ttggagacct ctcagcctga gggtgaagca ggagtcgggg tggagagcaa ctccgatggg
      361 gcctccccgg agccctgcac cgtcacccct ggtgccgtga agctggagaa ggagaagctg
      421 gagcaaaacc cggaggagtc ccaggacatc aaagctctgc agaaagaact cgagcaattt
      481 gccaagctcc tgaagcagaa gaggatcacc ctgggatata cacaggccga tgtggggctc
      541 accctggggg ttctatttgg gaaggtattc agccaaacga ccatctgccg ctttgaggct
      601 ctgcagctta gcttcaagaa catgtgtaag ctgcggccct tgctgcagaa gtgggtggag
      661 gaagctgaca acaatgaaaa tcttcaggag atatgcaaag cagaaaccct cgtgcaggcc
      721 cgaaagagaa agcgagagga aatcgagaac cgagtgagag gcaacctgga gaatttgttc
      781 ctgcagtgcc cgaaacccac actgcagcag atcagccaca tcgcccagca gcttgggctc
      841 gagaaggatg tggtccgagt gtggttctgt aaccggcgcc agaagggcaa gcgatcaagc
      901 agcgactatg cacaacgaga ggattttgag gctgctgggt ctcctttctc agggggacca
      961 gtgtcctttc ctctggcccc agggccccat tttggtaccc caggctatgg gagccctcac
     1021 ttcactgcac tgtactcctc ggtccctttc cctgaggggg aagcctttcc ccctgtctcc
     1081 gtcaccactc tgggctctcc catgcattca aactgagaat t
//
