LOCUS       Exported 443 bp ds-DNA linear SYN 05-JUN-2021
DEFINITION  synthetic linear DNA
ACCESSION   .
VERSION     .
KEYWORDS    pGEX4T-1_OCT4_T234E_S235E
SOURCE      synthetic DNA construct
  ORGANISM  synthetic DNA construct
REFERENCE   1 (bases 1 to 443)
  AUTHORS   Brumbaugh J, Hou Z, Russell JD, Howden SE, Yu P, Ledvina AR, Coon
            JJ, Thomson JA
  TITLE     Phosphorylation regulates human OCT4.
  JOURNAL   Proc Natl Acad Sci U S A. 2012 May 8;109(19):7162-8. Epub 2012 Apr
            2.
  PUBMED    22474382
REFERENCE   2 (bases 1 to 443)
  AUTHORS   .
  TITLE     Direct Submission
  JOURNAL   Exported Jun 5, 2021 from SnapGene Server 1.1.58
            http://www.snapgene.com
FEATURES             Location/Qualifiers
     source          1..443
                     /organism="synthetic DNA construct"
                     /mol_type="other DNA"
     CDS             18..35
                     /codon_start=1
                     /product="thrombin recognition and cleavage site"
                     /label=thrombin site
                     /translation="LVPRGS"
     CDS             42..62
                     /codon_start=1
                     /product="tobacco etch virus (TEV) protease recognition and
                     cleavage site"
                     /label=TEV site
                     /translation="ENLYFQG"
ORIGIN
        1 ccatcctcaa ancggatctg gttccgcgtg gatctcatat ggaaaacttg tatttccagg
       61 gccatatggc tagcgcggga cacctggctt cggatttcgc cttctcgccc cctccaggtg
      121 gtggaggtga tgggccaggg gggccggagc cgggctgggt tgatcctcgg acctggctaa
      181 gcttccaagg ccctcctgga gggccaggaa tcgggccggg ggttgggcca ggctctgagg
      241 tgtgggggat tcccccatgc cccccgccgt atgagttctg tggggggatg gcgtactgtg
      301 ggccccaggt tggagtgggg ctagtgcccc aaggcggctt ggagacctct cagcctgagg
      361 gtgaagcagg agtcggggtg gagagcaact ccgatggggc ctccccggag ccctgcaccg
      421 tcacccctgg tgccgtgaag ctg
//
