>Addgene plasmid #40635 | pGEX4T-1_OCT4_T234E_S235E | addgene partial sequence | sequence record 55222 | pGEX5
TGGTTCCGCGTGGATCTCATATGGAAAACTTGTATTTCCAGGGCCATATGGCTAGCGCGGGACACCTGGC
TTCGGATTTCGCCTTCTCGCCCCCTCCAGGTGGTGGAGGTGATGGGCCAGGGGGGCCGGAGCCGGGCTGG
GTTGATCCTCGGACCTGGCTAAGCTTCCAAGGCCCTCCTGGAGGGCCAGGAATCGGGCCGGGGGTTGGGC
CAGGCTCTGAGGTGTGGGGGATTCCCCCATGCCCCCCGCCGTATGAGTTCTGTGGGGGGATGGCGTACTG
TGGGCCCCAGGTTGGAGTGGGGCTAGTGCCCCAAGGCGGCTTGGAGACCTCTCAGCCTGAGGGTGAAGCA
GGAGTCGGGGTGGAGAGCAACTCCGATGGGGCCTCCCCGGAGCCCTGCACCGTCACCCCTGGTGCCGTGA
AGCTGGAGAAGGAGAAGCTGGAGCAAAACCCGGAGGAGTCCCAGGACATCAAAGCTCTGCAGAAAGAACT
CGAGCAATTTGCCAAGCTCCTGAAGCAGAAGAGGATCACCCTGGGATATACACAGGCCGATGTGGGGCTC
ACCCTGGGGGTTCTATTTGGGAAGGTATTCAGCCAAACGACCATCTGCCGCTTTGAGGCTCTGCAGCTTA
GCTTCAAGAACATGTGTAAGCTGCGGCCCTTGCTGCAGAAGTGGGTGGAGGAAGCTGACAACAATGAAAA
TCTTCAGGAGATATGCAAAGCAGAAACCCTCGTGCAGGCCCGAAAGAGAAAGCGAGAGGAAATCGAGAAC
CGAGTGAGAGGCAACCTGGAGAATTTGTTCCTGCAGTGCCCGAAACCCACACTGCAGCAGATCAGCCACA
TCGCCCAGCAGCTT
