[The description below was written by a language model from this plasmid's Addgene catalogue record and the feature table of its GenBank file.]
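Description:
pGEX4T-1_OCT4_T234E_S235E is a bacterial expression plasmid for producing a mutant form of human OCT4 (POU5F1) as a glutathione S-transferase fusion protein in E. coli. It is built on the commercial pGEX4T-1 backbone, modified by the addition of a TEV protease cleavage site, and is selected with ampicillin. The total size is recorded as 7362 bp, of which about 1125 bp is the insert, cloned between NheI and EcoRI sites that both remain intact. The origin of replication and copy number are not given in the record.

Expression is driven by the tac promoter, a hybrid trp/lac promoter generally used for IPTG-inducible expression in E. coli. The encoded protein reads, from the N terminus, GST, a thrombin recognition site, a TEV recognition site and then OCT4. GST allows affinity capture on glutathione resin, and either protease can then be used to release OCT4 from the tag. The insert carries the substitutions T234E and S235E; replacing threonine and serine with glutamate is a common way of mimicking constitutive phosphorylation, which fits the associated study on phosphorylation-dependent regulation of human OCT4. The plasmid is therefore suited to purifying recombinant mutant OCT4 for in vitro biochemical comparison with other variants, although the record does not specify particular assays.

The sequence records held for this plasmid are only two partial reads (1121 bp and 443 bp). Their annotations cover just the thrombin and TEV sites at the tag–insert junction, confirming that arrangement but not documenting the GST, promoter, resistance gene or the rest of the backbone.
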