Addgene plasmid #40635: pGEX4T-1_OCT4_T234E_S235E
Depositing lab: James Thomson. Depositing organization: University of Wisconsin, Madison. Publication: Phosphorylation regulates human OCT4. Brumbaugh J, Hou Z, Russell JD, Howden SE, Yu P, Ledvina AR, Coon JJ, Thomson JA. Proc Natl Acad Sci U S A. 2012 May 8;109(19):7162-8. Epub 2012 Apr 2. 10.1073/pnas.1203874109 PubMed 22474382.
Backbone
  Vector backbone: pGEX4T-1
  Backbone manufacturer: GE-healthcare
  Backbone size w/o insert (bp): 6237
  Total vector size (bp): 7362
  Modifications to backbone: Added TEV cleavage site
  Vector type: Bacterial Expression
Growth in bacteria
  Bacterial resistance: Ampicillin, 100 μg/mL
  Growth temperature: 37°C
  Growth strain: DH5alpha
  Copy number: Unknown
Gene/Insert
  Gene/Insert name: POU5F1 (alt name: OCT4)
  Species: H. sapiens (human)
  Insert size (bp): 1125
  Mutation: T234E_S235E
  Entrez Gene: POU5F1 (a.k.a. OCT3, OCT4, OCT4Borf1, OTF-3, OTF3, OTF4, Oct-3, Oct-4, Oct3/4)
  Promoter: tac
  Tag / fusion protein: GST (N terminal on insert); Thrombin Cleavage (N terminal on insert); TEV Cleavage (N terminal on insert)
  Cloning method: Restriction Enzyme; 5′ cloning site NheI (not destroyed); 3′ cloning site EcoRI (not destroyed)
  Sequencing primers: 5′ NA; 3′ NA
Terms and licenses: Academic/Nonprofit Terms; Industry Terms: Not Available to Industry
How to cite: pGEX4T-1_OCT4_T234E_S235E was a gift from James Thomson (Addgene plasmid # 40635 ; http://n2t.net/addgene:40635 ; RRID:Addgene_40635)
